>Addgene plasmid #26057 | ChR2-YFP-NavII-III | depositor partial sequence | sequence record 12229 | Author sequence
TGTACAAGAGTTCTTTCAGCTCAGACAACCTGGCTGCCACAGATGACGATAACGAAATGAACAACCTCCA
GATAGCCGTGGGAAGGATGCAGAAGGGAATTGATTTTGTTAAAAGGAAGATACGTGAATTCATTCAGAAA
GCCTTTGTCAGAAAGCAGAAAGCTTTAGATGAAATCAAACCGCTGGAAGATCTGAATAACAAGAAAGACA
GTTGTATCTCCAACCACACGACCATAGAAATAGGCAAGGACCTCAATTACCTCAAAGATGGAAACGGGAC
GACCAGTGGCATAGGCAGCAGTGTGGAGAAGTATGTGGTAGATGAGAGTGATTACATGTCGTTCATAAAC
AACCCCAGCCTCACCGTGACTGTGCCCATCGCCCTTGGAGAGTCTGACTTTGAAAACTTAAACACGGAAG
AATTCAGTAGTGAGTCAGATATGGAAGAAAGCAAGGAGAAATTGAATGCAACTAGCTCATCTGAGGGCAG
TACGGTTGATATAGGCGCTCCGGCAGAGGGAGAGCAGCCAGAGGCCGAACCGGAAGAATCGCTTGAACCG
GAAGCGTGTTTCACAGAAGACTGTGTGAGAAAGTTCAAGTGTTGTCAGATAAGCATAGAAGAGGGCAAAG
GCAAGCTCTGGTGGAACTTGAGGAAAACGTGCTACAAGATAAGCTAGCTGTACA
