>Addgene plasmid #26057 | ChR2-YFP-NavII-III | addgene partial sequence | sequence record 31682 | 26057 with EGFP-C
CTCTCGGCTGGCGAGCTGTCAGAGTTCTTTCAGCTCAGACAACCTGGCTGCCACAGATGACGATAACGAA
ATGAACAACCTCCAGATAGCCGTGGGAAGGATGCAGAAGGGAATTGATTTTGTTAAAAGGAAGATACGTG
AATTCATTCAGAAAGCCTTTGTCAGAAAGCAGAAAGCTTTAGATGAAATCAAACCGCTGGAAGATCTGAA
TAACAAGAAAGACAGTTGTATCTCCAACCACACGACCATAGAAATAGGCAAGGACCTCAATTACCTCAAA
GATGGAAACGGGACGACCAGTGGCATAGGCAGCAGTGTGGAGAAGTATGTGGTAGATGAGAGTGATTACA
TGTCGTTCATAAACAACCCCAGCCTCACCGTGACTGTGCCCATCGCCCTTGGAGAGTCTGACTTTGAAAA
CTTAAACACGGAAGAATTCAGTAGTGAGTCAGATATGGAAGAAAGCAAGGAGAAATTGAATGCAACTAGC
TCATCTGAGGGCAGTACGGTTGATATAGGCGCTCCGGCAGAGGGAGAGCAGCCAGAGGCCGAACCGGAAG
AATCGCTTGAACCGGAAGCGTGTTTCACAGAAGACTGTGTGAGAAAGTTCAAGTGTTGTCAGATAAGCAT
AGAAGAGGGCAAAGGCAAGCTCTGGTGGAACTTGAGGAAAACGTGCTACAAGATAAGCTAGCTGTACAAG
TAAGAATTCGATATCAAGCTTATCGATAATCAACCTCTGGATTACAAAATTTGTGAAAGATTGACTGGTA
TTCTTAACTATGTTGCTCCTTTTACGCTATGTGGATACGCTGCTTTAATGCCTTTGTATCATGCTATTGC
TTCCCGTATGGCTTTCATTTTCTCCTCCTTGTATAAATCCTGGGTTGCTGTCTCTTTATGAGGAGTTGTG
GCCCGTTGTCAGGCAACGTGGCGTGGTGTGCCCTGTGTTTGCTGACGC
