>Addgene plasmid #26057 | ChR2-YFP-NavII-III | addgene partial sequence | sequence record 31683 | 26057 with BGH-rev
GGGCACACACTACTTGAAGCACTCAAGGCAAGCTTTATTGAGGCTTAAGCAGTGGGTTCCCTAGTTAGCC
AGAGAGCTCCCAGGCTCAGATCTGGTCTAACCAGAGAGACCCAGTACAGTCCGGATGCAGCTCTCGGGCC
ATGTGATGAAATGCTAGGCGGCTGTCAAACCTCCACTCTAATACTTCTCTCTCCGGGTCATCCATCCCAT
GCAGGCTCACAGGGTGTAACAAGCGGGTGTTCTCTCCTTCATTGGCTTCTTCTACCTTCTCTTGCTCAAC
TGGTACTAGCTTGTAGCACCATCCAAAGGTCAGTGGATATCTGATCCCTGGCCCTGGTGTGTAGTTCTGC
CAATCAGGGAAGTAGCCTTGTGTGTGGTAGATCCACAGATCAAGGATATCTTGTCTTCGTTGGGAGTGAA
TTAGCCCTTCCAGTCCCCCCTTTTCTTTTAAAAAGTGGCTAAGATCTACAGCTGCCTTGTAAGTCATTGG
TCTTAAAGGTACCTGAGGTGTGACTGGAAAACCCACCTCCTCCTCCTCTTGTGCTTCTAGCCAGGCACAA
TCAGCATTGGTAGCTGCTGTATTGCTACTTGTGATTGCTCCATGTTTTTCTAGGTCTCGAGGTCGACGGT
ATCGATGCGGGGAGGCGGCCCAAAGGGAGATCCGACTCGTCTGAGGGCGAAGGCGAAGACGCGGAAGAGG
CCGCAGAGCCGGCAGCAGGCCGCGGGAAGGAAGGTCCGCTGGATTGAGGGCCGAAGGGACGTAGCAGAAG
GACGTCCCGCGCAGAATCCAGGTGGCAACATAGGCGAGCAGCCAAGGAAAGGACGATGATTTTCCCCGAC
AACACCACGGAATTGTCAGTG
