[The description below was written by a language model from this plasmid's Addgene catalogue record.]
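Description:
ChR2-YFP-NavII-III is a lentiviral mammalian expression plasmid built on the pLenti-Synapsin-hChR2(H134R)-EYFP-WPRE backbone (about 10.1 kb without the insert). It is maintained in bacteria as a high-copy plasmid under ampicillin selection. As the backbone name indicates, it carries a synapsin promoter, which is generally used to restrict expression to neurons. This promoter drives humanised channelrhodopsin-2 with the H134R mutation fused to EYFP, followed by a WPRE, a post-transcriptional element that commonly boosts transgene expression from lentiviral vectors. No feature table accompanies the record, so the LTRs, packaging signal and other lentiviral elements expected in such a backbone are not individually documented here.

The insert is a 684 bp fragment of the rat voltage-gated sodium channel subunit Nav1.2, named NavII-III. It was cloned into a BsrGI site at both ends, so that EYFP lies N-terminal to it. The resulting product is a ChR2(H134R)-EYFP-NavII-III fusion protein. The name suggests that the fragment corresponds to the intracellular loop between domains II and III of the channel, although the record does not spell this out. The title of the associated publication indicates that the fusion serves to localise channelrhodopsin-2 to the axon initial segment of neurons. The light-gated cation channel is thereby concentrated at that compartment, and the EYFP tag allows its distribution to be seen. The construct is therefore suited to optogenetic experiments needing spatially restricted photostimulation, delivered by transfection or by lentiviral transduction.
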