Addgene plasmid #26057: ChR2-YFP-NavII-III
Depositing lab: Matthew Grubb. Depositing organization: King's College London. Publication: Channelrhodopsin-2 localised to the axon initial segment. Grubb MS, Burrone J. PLoS One. 2010 . 5(10):e13761. 10.1371/journal.pone.0013761 PubMed 21048938.
Backbone
  Vector backbone: pLenti-Synapsin-hChR2(H134R)-EYFP-WPRE
  Backbone manufacturer: Addgene plasmid 20945
  Backbone size w/o insert (bp): 10093
  Vector type: Mammalian Expression, Lentiviral
Growth in bacteria
  Bacterial resistance: Ampicillin, 100 μg/mL
  Growth temperature: 37°C
  Growth strain: DH5alpha
  Copy number: High Copy
Gene/Insert
  Gene/Insert name: NavII-III (alt names: sodium channel subunit Nav1.2; sodium channel, voltage-gated)
  Species: R. norvegicus (rat)
  Insert size (bp): 684
  Tag / fusion protein: EYFP (N terminal on insert)
  Cloning method: Restriction Enzyme; 5′ cloning site BsrGI (unknown if destroyed); 3′ cloning site BsrGI (unknown if destroyed)
  Sequencing primers: 5′ CMV-F, EGFP-C; 3′ BGH-rev
Resource information
  A portion of this plasmid was derived from a plasmid made by: The backbone was constructed by Karl Deisseroth at Stanford and is available at Addgene.
Terms and licenses: Academic/Nonprofit Terms; Industry Terms: Not Available to Industry
How to cite: ChR2-YFP-NavII-III was a gift from Matthew Grubb (Addgene plasmid # 26057 ; http://n2t.net/addgene:26057 ; RRID:Addgene_26057)
